>Addgene plasmid #110864 | pLenti-VQRRA-P2A-GFP-PGK-Puro | addgene full sequence | sequence record 211469 | Addgene NGS Result
TTATGCAATACTCTTGTAGTCTTGCAACATGGTAACGATGAGTTAGCAACATGCCTTACAAGGAGAGAAA
AAGCACCGTGCATGCCGATTGGTGGAAGTAAGGTGGTACGATCGTGCCTTATTAGGAAGGCAACAGACGG
GTCTGACATGGATTGGACGAACCACTGAATTGCCGCATTGCAGAGATATTGTATTTAAGTGCCTAGCTCG
ATACATAAACGGGTCTCTCTGGTTAGACCAGATCTGAGCCTGGGAGCTCTCTGGCTAACTAGGGAACCCA
CTGCTTAAGCCTCAATAAAGCTTGCCTTGAGTGCTTCAAGTAGTGTGTGCCCGTCTGTTGTGTGACTCTG
GTAACTAGAGATCCCTCAGACCCTTTTAGTCAGTGTGGAAAATCTCTAGCAGTGGCGCCCGAACAGGGAC
TTGAAAGCGAAAGGGAAACCAGAGGAGCTCTCTCGACGCAGGACTCGGCTTGCTGAAGCGCGCACGGCAA
GAGGCGAGGGGCGGCGACTGGTGAGTACGCCAAAAATTTTGACTAGCGGAGGCTAGAAGGAGAGAGATGG
GTGCGAGAGCGTCAGTATTAAGCGGGGGAGAATTAGATCGCGATGGGAAAAAATTCGGTTAAGGCCAGGG
GGAAAGAAAAAATATAAATTAAAACATATAGTATGGGCAAGCAGGGAGCTAGAACGATTCGCAGTTAATC
CTGGCCTGTTAGAAACATCAGAAGGCTGTAGACAAATACTGGGACAGCTACAACCATCCCTTCAGACAGG
ATCAGAAGAACTTAGATCATTATATAATACAGTAGCAACCCTCTATTGTGTGCATCAAAGGATAGAGATA
AAAGACACCAAGGAAGCTTTAGACAAGATAGAGGAAGAGCAAAACAAAAGTAAGACCACCGCACAGCAAG
CGGCCGCTGATCTTCAGACCTGGAGGAGGAGATATGAGGGACAATTGGAGAAGTGAATTATATAAATATA
AAGTAGTAAAAATTGAACCATTAGGAGTAGCACCCACCAAGGCAAAGAGAAGAGTGGTGCAGAGAGAAAA
AAGAGCAGTGGGAATAGGAGCTTTGTTCCTTGGGTTCTTGGGAGCAGCAGGAAGCACTATGGGCGCAGCG
TCAATGACGCTGACGGTACAGGCCAGACAATTATTGTCTGGTATAGTGCAGCAGCAGAACAATTTGCTGA
GGGCTATTGAGGCGCAACAGCATCTGTTGCAACTCACAGTCTGGGGCATCAAGCAGCTCCAGGCAAGAAT
CCTGGCTGTGGAAAGATACCTAAAGGATCAACAGCTCCTGGGGATTTGGGGTTGCTCTGGAAAACTCATT
TGCACCACTGCTGTGCCTTGGAATGCTAGTTGGAGTAATAAATCTCTGGAACAGATTTGGAATCACACGA
CCTGGATGGAGTGGGACAGAGAAATTAACAATTACACAAGCTTAATACACTCCTTAATTGAAGAATCGCA
AAACCAGCAAGAAAAGAATGAACAAGAATTATTGGAATTAGATAAATGGGCAAGTTTGTGGAATTGGTTT
AACATAACAAATTGGCTGTGGTATATAAAATTATTCATAATGATAGTAGGAGGCTTGGTAGGTTTAAGAA
TAGTTTTTGCTGTACTTTCTATAGTGAATAGAGTTAGGCAGGGATATTCACCATTATCGTTTCAGACCCA
CCTCCCAACCCCGAGGGGACCCAGACCACAATTTTAAAAGAAAAGGGGGGATTGGGGGGTACAGTGCAGG
GGAAAGAATAGTAGACATAATAGCAACAGACATACAAACTAAAGAATTACAAAAACAAATTACAAAAATT
CAAAATTTTCGGGTTTATTACAGGGACAGCAGAGATCCACTTTGGCGCCGGCTCGAGTGGCTCCGGTGCC
CGTCAGTGGGCAGAGCGCACATCGCCCACAGTCCCCGAGAAGTTGGGGGGAGGGGTCGGCAATTGAACCG
GTGCCTAGAGAAGGTGGCGCGGGGTAAACTGGGAAAGTGATGTCGTGTACTGGCTCCGCCTTTTTCCCGA
GGGTGGGGGAGAACCGTATATAAGTGCAGTAGTCGCCGTGAACGTTCTTTTTCGCAACGGGTTTGCCGCC
AGAACACAGGTGTCGTGACGCGGGATCCGCCACCATGGATTACAAAGACGATGACGATAAGATGGCCCCA
AAGAAGAAGCGGAAGGTCGGTATCCACGGAGTCCCAGCAGCCGACAAGAAGTACAGCATCGGCCTGGACA
TCGGCACCAACTCTGTGGGCTGGGCCGTGATCACCGACGAGTACAAGGTGCCCAGCAAGAAATTCAAGGT
GCTGGGCAACACCGACCGGCACAGCATCAAGAAGAACCTGATCGGAGCCCTGCTGTTCGACAGCGGCGAA
ACAGCCGAGGCCACCCGGCTGAAGAGAACCGCCAGAAGAAGATACACCAGACGGAAGAACCGGATCTGCT
ATCTGCAAGAGATCTTCAGCAACGAGATGGCCAAGGTGGACGACAGCTTCTTCCACAGACTGGAAGAGTC
CTTCCTGGTGGAAGAGGATAAGAAGCACGAGCGGCACCCCATCTTCGGCAACATCGTGGACGAGGTGGCC
TACCACGAGAAGTACCCCACCATCTACCACCTGAGAAAGAAACTGGTGGACAGCACCGACAAGGCCGACC
TGCGGCTGATCTATCTGGCCCTGGCCCACATGATCAAGTTCCGGGGCCACTTCCTGATCGAGGGCGACCT
GAACCCCGACAACAGCGACGTGGACAAGCTGTTCATCCAGCTGGTGCAGACCTACAACCAGCTGTTCGAG
GAAAACCCCATCAACGCCAGCGGCGTGGACGCCAAGGCCATCCTGTCTGCCAGACTGAGCAAGAGCAGAC
GGCTGGAAAATCTGATCGCCCAGCTGCCCGGCGAGAAGAAGAATGGCCTGTTCGGAAACCTGATTGCCCT
GAGCCTGGGCCTGACCCCCAACTTCAAGAGCAACTTCGACCTGGCCGAGGATGCCAAACTGCAGCTGAGC
AAGGACACCTACGACGACGACCTGGACAACCTGCTGGCCCAGATCGGCGACCAGTACGCCGACCTGTTTC
TGGCCGCCAAGAACCTGTCCGACGCCATCCTGCTGAGCGACATCCTGAGAGTGAACACCGAGATCACCAA
GGCCCCCCTGAGCGCCTCTATGATCAAGAGATACGACGAGCACCACCAGGACCTGACCCTGCTGAAAGCT
CTCGTGCGGCAGCAGCTGCCTGAGAAGTACAAAGAGATTTTCTTCGACCAGAGCAAGAACGGCTACGCCG
GCTACATTGACGGCGGAGCCAGCCAGGAAGAGTTCTACAAGTTCATCAAGCCCATCCTGGAAAAGATGGA
CGGCACCGAGGAACTGCTCGTGAAGCTGAACAGAGAGGACCTGCTGCGGAAGCAGCGGACCTTCGACAAC
GGCAGCATCCCCCACCAGATCCACCTGGGAGAGCTGCACGCCATTCTGCGGCGGCAGGAAGATTTTTACC
CATTCCTGAAGGACAACCGGGAAAAGATCGAGAAGATCCTGACCTTCCGCATCCCCTACTACGTGGGCCC
TCTGGCCAGGGGAAACAGCAGATTCGCCTGGATGACCAGAAAGAGCGAGGAAACCATCACCCCCTGGAAC
TTCGAGGAAGTGGTGGACAAGGGCGCTTCCGCCCAGAGCTTCATCGAGCGGATGACCAACTTCGATAAGA
ACCTGCCCAACGAGAAGGTGCTGCCCAAGCACAGCCTGCTGTACGAGTACTTCACCGTGTATAACGAGCT
GACCAAAGTGAAATACGTGACCGAGGGAATGAGAAAGCCCGCCTTCCTGAGCGGCGAGCAGAAAAAGGCC
ATCGTGGACCTGCTGTTCAAGACCAACCGGAAAGTGACCGTGAAGCAGCTGAAAGAGGACTACTTCAAGA
AAATCGAGTGCTTCGACTCCGTGGAAATCTCCGGCGTGGAAGATCGGTTCAACGCCTCCCTGGGCACATA
CCACGATCTGCTGAAAATTATCAAGGACAAGGACTTCCTGGACAATGAGGAAAACGAGGACATTCTGGAA
GATATCGTGCTGACCCTGACACTGTTTGAGGACAGAGAGATGATCGAGGAACGGCTGAAAACCTATGCCC
ACCTGTTCGACGACAAAGTGATGAAGCAGCTGAAGCGGCGGAGATACACCGGCTGGGGCAGGCTGAGCCG
GAAGCTGATCAACGGCATCCGGGACAAGCAGTCCGGCAAGACAATCCTGGATTTCCTGAAGTCCGACGGC
TTCGCCAACAGAAACTTCATGCAGCTGATCCACGACGACAGCCTGACCTTTAAAGAGGACATCCAGAAAG
CCCAGGTGTCCGGCCAGGGCGATAGCCTGCACGAGCACATTGCCAATCTGGCCGGCAGCCCCGCCATTAA
GAAGGGCATCCTGCAGACAGTGAAGGTGGTGGACGAGCTCGTGAAAGTGATGGGCCGGCACAAGCCCGAG
AACATCGTGATCGAAATGGCCAGAGAGAACCAGACCACCCAGAAGGGACAGAAGAACAGCCGCGAGAGAA
TGAAGCGGATCGAAGAGGGCATCAAAGAGCTGGGCAGCCAGATCCTGAAAGAACACCCCGTGGAAAACAC
CCAGCTGCAGAACGAGAAGCTGTACCTGTACTACCTGCAGAATGGGCGGGATATGTACGTGGACCAGGAA
CTGGACATCAACCGGCTGTCCGACTACGATGTGGACCATATCGTGCCTCAGAGCTTTCTGAAGGACGACT
CCATCGACAACAAGGTGCTGACCAGAAGCGACAAGAACCGGGGCAAGAGCGACAACGTGCCCTCCGAAGA
GGTCGTGAAGAAGATGAAGAACTACTGGCGGCAGCTGCTGAACGCCAAGCTGATTACCCAGAGAAAGTTC
GACAATCTGACCAAGGCCGAGAGAGGCGGCCTGAGCGAACTGGATAAGGCCGGCTTCATCAAGAGACAGC
TGGTGGAAACCCGGCAGATCACAAAGCACGTGGCACAGATCCTGGACTCCCGGATGAACACTAAGTACGA
CGAGAATGACAAGCTGATCCGGGAAGTGAAAGTGATCACCCTGAAGTCCAAGCTGGTGTCCGATTTCCGG
AAGGATTTCCAGTTTTACAAAGTGCGCGAGATCAACAACTACCACCACGCCCACGACGCCTACCTGAACG
CCGTCGTGGGAACCGCCCTGATCAAAAAGTACCCTAAGCTGGAAAGCGAGTTCGTGTACGGCGACTACAA
GGTGTACGACGTGCGGAAGATGATCGCCAAGAGCGAGCAGGAAATCGGCAAGGCTACCGCCAAGTACTTC
TTCTACAGCAACATCATGAACTTTTTCAAGACCGAGATTACCCTGGCCAACGGCGAGATCCGGAAGCGGC
CTCTGATCGAGACAAACGGCGAAACCGGGGAGATCGTGTGGGATAAGGGCCGGGATTTTGCCACCGTGCG
GAAAGTGCTGAGCATGCCCCAAGTGAATATCGTGAAAAAGACCGAGGTGCAGACAGGCGGCTTCAGCAAA
GAGTCTATCCTGCCCAAGAGGAACAGCGATAAGCTGATCGCCAGAAAGAAGGACTGGGACCCTAAGAAGT
ACGGCGGCTTCGTCAGCCCCACCGTGGCCTATTCTGTGCTGGTGGTGGCCAAAGTGGAAAAGGGCAAGTC
CAAGAAACTGAAGAGTGTGAAAGAGCTGCTGGGGATCACCATCATGGAAAGAAGCAGCTTCGAGAAGAAT
CCCATCGACTTTCTGGAAGCCAAGGGCTACAAAGAAGTGAAAAAGGACCTGATCATCAAGCTGCCTAAGT
ACTCCCTGTTCGAGCTGGAAAACGGCCGGAAGAGAATGCTGGCCTCTGCCGGCGAACTGCAGAAGGGAAA
CGAACTGGCCCTGCCCTCCAAATATGTGAACTTCCTGTACCTGGCCAGCCACTATGAGAAGCTGAAGGGC
TCCCCCGAGGATAATGAGCAGAAACAGCTGTTTGTGGAACAGCACAAGCACTACCTGGACGAGATCATCG
AGCAGATCAGCGAGTTCTCCAAGAGAGTGATCCTGGCCGACGCTAATCTGGACAAAGTGCTGTCCGCCTA
CAACAAGCACCGGGATAAGCCCATCAGAGAGCAGGCCGAGAATATCATCCACCTGTTTACCCTGACCAAT
CTGGGAGCCCCTGCCGCCTTCAAGTACTTTGACACCACCATCGACCGGAAGCAGTACAGGAGCACCAAAG
AGGTGCTGGACGCCACCCTGATCCACCAGAGCATCACCGGCCTGTACGAGACACGGATCGACCTGTCTCA
GCTGGGAGGCGACAAGCGTCCTGCTGCTACTAAGAAAGCTGGTCAAGCTAAGAAAAAGAAAGGCAGCGGC
GCCACCAACTTCAGCCTGCTGAAGCAGGCCGGCGACGTGGAGGAGAACCCCGGCCCCATGGTGAGCAAGG
GCGAGGAGCTGTTCACCGGGGTGGTGCCCATCCTGGTCGAGCTGGACGGCGACGTAAACGGCCACAAGTT
CAGCGTGTCTGGCGAGGGCGAGGGCGATGCCACCTACGGCAAGCTGACCCTGAAGTTCATCTGCACCACC
GGCAAGCTGCCCGTGCCCTGGCCCACCCTCGTGACCACCCTGACCTACGGCGTGCAGTGCTTCAGCCGCT
ACCCCGACCACATGAAGCAGCACGACTTCTTCAAGTCCGCCATGCCCGAAGGCTACGTCCAGGAGCGCAC
CATCTTCTTCAAGGACGACGGCAACTACAAGACCCGCGCCGAGGTGAAGTTCGAGGGCGACACCCTGGTG
AACCGCATCGAGCTGAAGGGCATCGACTTCAAGGAGGACGGCAACATCCTGGGGCACAAGCTGGAGTACA
ACTACAACAGCCACAACGTCTATATCATGGCCGACAAGCAGAAGAACGGCATCAAGGCGAACTTCAAGAT
CCGCCACAACATCGAGGACGGCAGCGTGCAGCTCGCCGACCACTACCAGCAGAACACCCCCATCGGCGAC
GGCCCCGTGCTGCTGCCCGACAACCACTACCTGAGCACCCAGTCCGCCCTGAGCAAAGACCCCAACGAGA
AGCGCGATCACATGGTCCTGCTGGAGTTCGTGACCGCCGCCGGGATCACTCTCGGCATGGACGAGCTGTA
CAAGTAAGCTAGCCTACCGGGTAGGGGAGGCGCTTTTCCCAAGGCAGTCTGGAGCATGCGCTTTAGCAGC
CCCGCTGGGCACTTGGCGCTACACAAGTGGCCTCTGGCCTCGCACACATTCCACATCCACCGGTAGGCGC
CAACCGGCTCCGTTCTTTGGTGGCCCCTTCGCGCCACCTTCTACTCCTCCCCTAGTCAGGAAGTTCCCCC
CCGCCCCGCAGCTCGCGTCGTGCAGGACGTGACAAATGGAAGTAGCACGTCTCACTAGTCTCGTGCAGAT
GGACAGCACCGCTGAGCAATGGAAGCGGGTAGGCCTTTGGGGCAGCGGCCAATAGCAGCTTTGCTCCTTC
GCTTTCTGGGCTCAGAGGCTGGGAAGGGGTGGGTCCGGGGGCGGGCTCAGGGGCGGGCTCAGGGGCGGGG
CGGGCGCCCGAAGGTCCTCCGGAGGCCCGGCATTCTGCACGCTTCAAAAGCGCACGTCTGCCGCGCTGTT
CTCCTCTTCCTCATCTCCGGGCCTTTCGACCTGCAGCCCAAGCTTACCATGACCGAGTACAAGCCCACGG
TGCGCCTCGCCACCCGCGACGACGTCCCCAGGGCCGTACGCACCCTCGCCGCCGCGTTCGCCGACTACCC
CGCCACGCGCCACACCGTCGATCCGGACCGCCACATCGAGCGGGTCACCGAGCTGCAAGAACTCTTCCTC
ACGCGCGTCGGGCTCGACATCGGCAAGGTGTGGGTCGCGGACGACGGCGCCGCGGTGGCGGTCTGGACCA
CGCCGGAGAGCGTCGAAGCGGGGGCGGTGTTCGCCGAGATCGGCCCGCGCATGGCCGAGTTGAGCGGTTC
CCGGCTGGCCGCGCAGCAACAGATGGAAGGCCTCCTGGCGCCGCACCGGCCCAAGGAGCCCGCGTGGTTC
CTGGCCACCGTCGGCGTCTCGCCCGACCACCAGGGCAAGGGTCTGGGCAGCGCCGTCGTGCTCCCCGGAG
TGGAGGCGGCCGAGCGCGCCGGGGTGCCCGCCTTCCTGGAGACCTCCGCGCCCCGCAACCTCCCCTTCTA
CGAGCGGCTCGGCTTCACCGTCACCGCCGACGTCGAGGTGCCCGAAGGACCGCGCACCTGGTGCATGACC
CGCAAGCCCGGTGCCTGATTCTAGAAAGTCGACAATCAACCTCTGGATTACAAAATTTGTGAAAGATTGA
CTGGTATTCTTAACTATGTTGCTCCTTTTACGCTATGTGGATACGCTGCTTTAATGCCTTTGTATCATGC
TATTGCTTCCCGTATGGCTTTCATTTTCTCCTCCTTGTATAAATCCTGGTTGCTGTCTCTTTATGAGGAG
TTGTGGCCCGTTGTCAGGCAACGTGGCGTGGTGTGCACTGTGTTTGCTGACGCAACCCCCACTGGTTGGG
GCATTGCCACCACCTGTCAGCTCCTTTCCGGGACTTTCGCTTTCCCCCTCCCTATTGCCACGGCGGAACT
CATCGCCGCCTGCCTTGCCCGCTGCTGGACAGGGGCTCGGCTGTTGGGCACTGACAATTCCGTGGTGTTG
TCGGGGAAATCATCGTCCTTTCCTTGGCTGCTCGCCTGTGTTGCCACCTGGATTCTGCGCGGGACGTCCT
TCTGCTACGTCCCTTCGGCCCTCAATCCAGCGGACCTTCCTTCCCGCGGCCTGCTGCCGGCTCTGCGGCC
TCTTCCGCGTCTTCGCCTTCGCCCTCAGACGAGTCGGATCTCCCTTTGGGCCGCCTCCCCGCGTCGACTT
TAAGACCAATGACTTACAAGGCAGCTGTAGATCTTAGCCACTTTTTAAAAGAAAAGGGGGGACTGGAAGG
GCTAATTCACTCCCAACGAAGACAAGATCTGCTTTTTGCTTGTACTGGGTCTCTCTGGTTAGACCAGATC
TGAGCCTGGGAGCTCTCTGGCTAACTAGGGAACCCACTGCTTAAGCCTCAATAAAGCTTGCCTTGAGTGC
TTCAAGTAGTGTGTGCCCGTCTGTTGTGTGACTCTGGTAACTAGAGATCCCTCAGACCCTTTTAGTCAGT
GTGGAAAATCTCTAGCAGTACGTATAGTAGTTCATGTCATCTTATTATTCAGTATTTATAACTTGCAAAG
AAATGAATATCAGAGAGTGAGAGGAACTTGTTTATTGCAGCTTATAATGGTTACAAATAAAGCAATAGCA
TCACAAATTTCACAAATAAAGCATTTTTTTCACTGCATTCTAGTTGTGGTTTGTCCAAACTCATCAATGT
ATCTTATCATGTCTGGCTCTAGCTATCCCGCCCCTAACTCCGCCCATCCCGCCCCTAACTCCGCCCAGTT
CCGCCCATTCTCCGCCCCATGGCTGACTAATTTTTTTTATTTATGCAGAGGCCGAGGCCGCCTCGGCCTC
TGAGCTATTCCAGAAGTAGTGAGGAGGCTTTTTTGGAGGCCTAGGGACGTACCCAATTCGCCCTATAGTG
AGTCGTATTACGCGCGCTCACTGGCCGTCGTTTTACAACGTCGTGACTGGGAAAACCCTGGCGTTACCCA
ACTTAATCGCCTTGCAGCACATCCCCCTTTCGCCAGCTGGCGTAATAGCGAAGAGGCCCGCACCGATCGC
CCTTCCCAACAGTTGCGCAGCCTGAATGGCGAATGGG
[124 nt withheld, positions 9768-9891]
C
[91 nt withheld, positions 9893-9983]
A
[49 nt withheld, positions 9985-10033]
CCTTTGACGTTGGAGTCCACGTTCTTT
[37 nt withheld, positions 10061-10097]
ACCCTATCTCGGTCTATTCTTTTGATTTATAAGGGATTTTGCCGATTTCGGCCTATTGGTTAAAAAATGA
GCTGATTTAACAAAAATTTAACGCGAATTTTAACAAAATATTAACGCTTACAATTTAGGTGGCACTTTTC
GGGGAAATGTGCGCGGAACCCCTATTTGTTTATTTTTCTAAATACATTCAAATATGTATCCGCTCATGAG
ACAATAACCCTGATAAATGCTTCAATAATATTGAAAAAGGAAGAGTATGAGTATTCAACATTTCCGTGTC
GCCCTTATTCCCTTTTTTGCGGCATTTTGCCTTCCTGTTTTTGCTCACCCAGAAACGCTGGTGAAAGTAA
AAGATGCTGAAGATCAGTTGGGTGCACGAGTGGGTTACATCGAACTGGATCTCAACAGCGGTAAGATCCT
TGAGAGTTTTCGCCCCGAAGAACGTTTTCCAATGATGAGCACTTTTAAAGTTCTGCTATGTGGCGCGGTA
TTATCCCGTATTGACGCCGGGCAAGAGCAACTCGGTCGCCGCATACACTATTCTCAGAATGACTTGGTTG
AGTACTCACCAGTCACAGAAAAGCATCTTACGGATGGCATGACAGTAAGAGAATTATGCAGTGCTGCCAT
AACCATGAGTGATAACACTGCGGCCAACTTACTTCTGACAACGATCGGAGGACCGAAGGAGCTAACCGCT
TTTTTGCACAACATGGGGGATCATGTAACTCGCCTTGATCGTTGGGAACCGGAGCTGAATGAAGCCATAC
CAAACGACGAGCGTGACACCACGATGCCTGTAGCAATGGCAACAACGTTGCGCAAACTATTAACTGGCGA
ACTACTTACTCTAGCTTCCCGGCAACAATTAATAGACTGGATGGAGGCGGATAAAGTTGCAGGACCACTT
CTGCGCTCGGCCCTTCCGGCTGGCTGGTTTATTGCTGATAAATCTGGAGCCGGTGAGCGTGGGTCTCGCG
GTATCATTGCAGCACTGGGGCCAGATGGTAAGCCCTCCCGTATCGTAGTTATCTACACGACGGGGAGTCA
GGCAACTATGGATGAACGAAATAGACAGATCGCTGAGATAGGTGCCTCACTGATTAAGCATTGGTAACTG
TCAGACCAAGTTTACTCATATATACTTTAGATTGATTTAAAACTTCATTTTTAATTTAAAAGGATCTAGG
TGAAGATCCTTTTTGATAATCTCATGACCAAAATCCCTTAACGTGAGTTTTCGTTCCACTGAGCGTCAGA
CCCCGTAGAAAAGATCAAAGGATCTTCTTGAGATCCTTTTTTTCTGCGCGTAATCTGCTGCTTGCAAACA
AAAAAACCACCGCTACCAGCGGTGGTTTGTTTGCCGGATCAAGAGCTACCAACTCTTTTTCCGAAGGTAA
CTGGCTTCAGCAGAGCGCAGATACCAAATACTGTTCTTCTAGTGTAGCCGTAGTTAGGCCACCACTTCAA
GAACTCTGTAGCACCGCCTACATACCTCGCTCTGCTAATCCTGTTACCAGTGGCTGCTGCCAGTGGCGAT
AAGTCGTGTCTTACCGGGTTGGACTCAAGACGATAGTTACCGGATAAGGCGCAGCGGTCGGGCTGAACGG
GGGGTTCGTGCACACAGCCCAGCTTGGAGCGAACGACCTACACCGAACTGAGATACCTACAGCGTGAGCT
ATGAGAAAGCGCCACGCTTCCCGAAGGGAGAAAGGCGGACAGGTATCCGGTAAGCGGCAGGGTCGGAACA
GGAGAGCGCACGAGGGAGCTTCCAGGGGGAAACGCCTGGTATCTTTATAGTCCTGTCGGGTTTCGCCACC
TCTGACTTGAGCGTCGATTTTTGTGATGCTCGTCAGGGGGGCGGAGCCTATGGAAAAACGCCAGCAACGC
GGCCTTTTTACGGTTCCTGGCCTTTTGCTGGCCTTTTGCTCACATGTTCTTTCCTGCGTTATCCCCTGAT
TCTGTGGATAACCGTATTACCGCCTTTGAGTGAGCTGATACCGCTCGCCGCAGCCGAACGACCGAGCGCA
GCGAGTCAGTGAGCGAGGAAGCGGAAGAGCGCCCAATACGCAAACCGCCTCTCCCCGCGCGTTGGCCGAT
TCATTAATGCAGCTGGCACGACAGGTTTCCCGACTGGAAAGCGGGCAGTGAGCGCAACGCAATTAATGTG
AGTTAGCTCACTCATTAGGCACCCCAGGCTTTACACTTTATGCTTCCGGCTCGTATGTTGTGTGGAATTG
TGAGCGGATAACAATTTCACACAGGAAACAGCTATGACCATGATTACGCCAAGCGCGCAATTAACCCTCA
CTAAAGGGAACAAAAGCTGGAGCTGCAAGCTTAATGTAGTC
Features (pLannotate 1.2.2; 29 found; start..end, strand, type, name):
    221..401     +  LTR            5' LTR (truncated): truncated 5' long terminal repeat (LTR) from HIV-1
    448..573     +  misc_feature   HIV-1 Ψ: packaging signal of human immunodeficiency virus type 1
    557..920     +  CDS            HIV-1 gag (fragment): gag protein from human immunodeficiency virus 1; gag
   1066..1299    +  misc_feature   RRE: The Rev response element (RRE) of HIV-1 allows for Rev-dependent mRNA export from the nucleus to the cytoplasm.
   1676..1702    +  CDS            Rev (fragment): human immunodeficiency virus 1 (HIV-1) Rev protein; rev; enhances nuclear export of unspliced and incompletely spliced viral mRNAs
   1712..1829    +  misc_feature   cPPT/CTS: central polypurine tract and central termination sequence of HIV-1
   1898..2109    +  promoter       EF-1α core promoter: core promoter for human elongation factor EF-1α
   2213..3814    +  CDS            Cas9(N): N-terminal portion of Streptococcus pyogenes Cas9 (Zetsche et al., 2015)
   3815..6313    +  CDS            Cas9(C): C-terminal portion of Streptococcus pyogenes Cas9 (Zetsche et al., 2015)
   6428..7147    +  CDS            EGFP: the original enhanced GFP (Yang et al., 1996) mammalian codon-optimized
   7159..7658    +  promoter       PGK promoter: mouse phosphoglycerate kinase 1 promoter
   7679..8278    +  CDS            PuroR: puromycin N-acetyltransferase; pac from Streptomyces alboniger; confers resistance to puromycin
   8294..8882    +  misc_feature   WPRE: woodchuck hepatitis virus posttranscriptional regulatory element
   8933..8952    +  misc_feature   cPPT/CTS (fragment): central polypurine tract and central termination sequence of HIV-1
   8954..9187    +  LTR            3' LTR (ΔU3): self-inactivating 3' long terminal repeat (LTR) from HIV-1
   9265..9386    +  polyA_signal   SV40 poly(A) signal: SV40 polyadenylation signal
   9426..9561    +  rep_origin     SV40 ori: SV40 origin of replication
   9582..9600    -  promoter       T7 promoter: promoter for bacteriophage T7 RNA polymerase
   9608..9763    +  CDS            lacZα (fragment): LacZα fragment of β-galactosidase; lacZ fragment
   9768..10196   +  rep_origin     f1 ori (sequence partly withheld): f1 bacteriophage origin of replication; arrow indicates direction of (+) strand synthesis
  10249..10353   +  promoter       AmpR promoter: bla
  10354..11214   +  CDS            AmpR: β-lactamase; bla; confers resistance to ampicillin, carbenicillin, and related antibiotics
  11385..11973   +  rep_origin     ori: high-copy-number ColE1/pMB1/pBR322/pUC origin of replication
  12156..12248   +  CDS            lacI (fragment): lac repressor; lacI; The lac repressor binds to the lac operator to inhibit transcription in E. coli. This inhibition can be relieved by adding lactose or isopropyl-β-D-thiogalactopyranoside (IPTG).
  12261..12282   +  protein_bind   CAP binding site: CAP binding activates transcription in the presence of cAMP. E. coli catabolite activator protein
  12297..12327   +  promoter       lac promoter: promoter for the E. coli lac operon
  12331..12353   +  protein_bind   lac operator (fragment): The lac repressor binds to the lac operator to inhibit transcription in E. coli. This inhibition can be relieved by adding lactose or isopropyl-β-D-thiogalactopyranoside (IPTG). lac repressor encoded by lacI
  12396..12414   +  promoter       T3 promoter: promoter for bacteriophage T3 RNA polymerase
  12442..220     +  promoter       RSV promoter (across the origin): Rous sarcoma virus enhancer/promoter
