[The description below was written by a language model from this plasmid's Addgene catalogue record and pLannotate feature annotations shown in this document.]
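Description:
pLenti-VQRRA-P2A-GFP-PGK-Puro is a lentiviral expression plasmid adapted from lentiCRISPRv1, built for constitutive expression of a PAM-variant Streptococcus pyogenes Cas9 in mammalian cells. The HIV-1-derived transfer cassette has the usual layout. An RSV promoter drives a truncated 5' LTR, followed by the Ψ packaging signal with a gag fragment, the RRE for Rev-dependent export of the genomic RNA, and the cPPT/CTS. A WPRE, which enhances transcript expression, and a self-inactivating ΔU3 3' LTR close the unit, with an SV40 poly(A) signal and SV40 origin downstream. In bacteria the plasmid carries a ColE1/pUC-type origin, an f1 origin and ampicillin resistance. The catalogue entry lists it as low copy even though the annotated origin is of the high-copy type.

The payload is a codon-optimised synthetic Cas9, called VQRRA, expressed from the short EF-1α core promoter (EF1s). The record lists the substitutions D1135V, R1335Q and T1337R, an N-terminal NLS and an N-terminal FLAG tag. It does not spell out what the "RA" part of the name refers to. The feature table annotates the coding sequence as two contiguous Cas9 segments, which together form a single open reading frame. By name, a P2A self-cleaving peptide links Cas9 to EGFP, so both proteins come from one transcript and fluorescence reports Cas9 expression; the P2A itself is not annotated, but it fits the gap between the Cas9 and EGFP features. A separate mouse PGK promoter drives puromycin N-acetyltransferase, so transduced cells can be selected with the drug or sorted by GFP. No guide RNA cassette is annotated, so guides would presumably be supplied separately. The construct was deposited with a study on optimised genome and base editors for cells, organoids and mice.
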