Addgene plasmid #110864: pLenti-VQRRA-P2A-GFP-PGK-Puro
Purpose: Lentiviral vector for constitutive expression of Cas9-VQRRA-P2A-GFP in mammalian cells (codon optimized)
Depositing lab: Lukas Dow. Depositing organization: Cornell University. Publication: Optimized base editors enable efficient editing in cells, organoids and mice. Zafra MP, Schatoff EM, Katti A, Foronda M, Breinig M, Schweitzer AY, Simon A, Han T, Goswami S, Montgomery E, Thibado J, Kastenhuber ER, Sanchez-Rivera FJ, Shi J, Vakoc CR, Lowe SW, Tschaharganeh DF, Dow LE. Nat Biotechnol. 2018 Jul 3. pii: nbt.4194. doi: 10.1038/nbt.4194. PubMed 29969439.
Backbone
  Vector backbone: Adapted from lentiCRISPRv1
  Backbone size w/o insert (bp): 6296
  Vector type: Lentiviral
  Selectable markers: Puromycin ; GFP
Growth in bacteria
  Bacterial resistance: Ampicillin, 100 μg/mL
  Growth temperature: 30°C
  Growth strain: NEB Stable
  Copy number: Low Copy
Gene/Insert
  Gene/Insert name: Cas9-VQRRA (alt name: VQRRA)
  Species: Synthetic
  Insert size (bp): 4227
  Mutation: D1135V, R1335Q, T1337R and NLS sequence at the N-terminus
  Promoter: EF1s
  Tag / fusion protein: FLAG (N terminal on insert)
  Cloning method: Gibson Cloning
  Sequencing primers: 5′ TAAGTGCAGTAGTCGCCGTG; 3′ TTAAGAATACCAGTCAATCTTTC
Terms and licenses: Academic/Nonprofit Terms; Industry Terms: Not Available to Industry
How to cite: pLenti-VQRRA-P2A-GFP-PGK-Puro was a gift from Lukas Dow (Addgene plasmid # 110864 ; http://n2t.net/addgene:110864 ; RRID:Addgene_110864)
